>Addgene plasmid #219775 | M7691 | addgene full sequence | sequence record 437303 | Addgene NGS Result
ATGATGATAACTGCAGCCGGTCGCGGAGGCCATGGATGCGATCGCTGCGGCCGATCTTAGCCAGACGAGC
GGGTTCGGCCCATTCGGACCGCAAGGAATCGGTCAATACACTACATGGCGTGATTTCATATGCGCGATTG
CTGATCCCCATGTGTATCACTGGCAAACTGTGATGGACGACACCGTCAGTGCGTCCGTCGCGCAGGCTCT
CGATGAGCTGATGCTTTGGGCCGAGGACTGCCCCGAAGTCCGGCACCTCGTGCACGCGGATTTCGGCTCC
AACAATGTCCTGACGGACAATGGCCGCATAACAGCGGTCATTGACTGGAGCGAGGCGATGTTCGGGGATT
CCCAATACGAGGTCGCCAACATCTTCTTCTGGAGGCCGTGGTTGGCTTGTATGGAGCAGCAGACGCGCTA
CTTCGAGCGGAGGCATCCGGAGCTTGCAGGATCGCCGCGGCTCCGGGCGTATATGCTCCGCATTGGTCTT
GACCAACTCTATCAGAGCTTGGTTGACGGCAATTTCGATGATGCAGCTTGGGCGCAGGGTCGATGCGACG
CAATCGTCCGATCCGGAGCCGGGACTGTCGGGCGTACACAAATCGCCCGCAGAAGCGCGGCCGTCTGGAC
CGATGGCTGTGTAGAAGTACTCGCCGATAGTGGAAACCGACGCCCCAGCACTCGTCCGAGGGCAAAGGAA
TAGGCTTGTCCTGCTTTAATGAGATATGCGAGAAGCCTATGATCGCATGATATTTGCTTTCAATTCTGTT
GTGCACGTTGTAAAAAACCTGAGCATGTGTAGCTCAGATCCTTACCGCCGGTTTCGGTTCATTCTAATGA
ATATATCACCCGTTACTATCGTATTTTTATGAATAATATTCTCCGTTCAATTTACTGATTGTACCCTACT
ACTTATATGTACAATATTAAAATGAAAACAATATATTGTGCTGAATAGGTTTATAGCGACATCTATGATA
GAGCGCCACAATAACAAACAATTGCGTTTTATTATTACAAATCCAATTTTAAAAAAAGCGGCAGAACCGG
TCAAACCTAAAAGACTGATTACATAAATCTTATTCAAATTTCAAAAGTGCCCCAGGGGCTAGTATCTACG
ACACACCGAGCGGCGAACTAATAACGCTCACTGAAGGGAACTCCGGTTCCCCGCCGGCGCGCATGGGTGA
GATTCCTTGAAGTTGAGTATTGGCCGTCCGCTCTACCGAAAGTTACGGGCACCATTCAACCCGGTCCAGC
ACGGCGGCCGGGTAACCGACTTGCTGCCCCGAGAATTATGCAGCATTTTTTTGGTGTATGTGGGCCCCAA
ATGAAGTGCAGGTCAAACCTTGACAGTGACGACAAATCGTTGGGCGGGTCCAGGGCGAATTTTGCGACAA
CATGTCGAGGCTCAGCAGGACCGCTCAGAGAATTCGCATGCAGCGTATACTTGTTGAGGAAAAACACATC
GTAGGAACAAAACACATCGTAAACCCTACTTGGTGTATATACATGTAATTATGCGTATATGTATCATAGG
GATTAAGTATAAAATAAAATAAAAATTCATAGCGATCAAGTATTTGTTATTGATGCAGTAGAGGGGGGAT
GTCGACAAAGAAATAATAATAGAGGGAAATGTTGCTACTAAAATAGTAGTGGCTAAAATCACTATAGTCA
GTAGACGTCGTCACGTCGACTTACCTCTGCGCAATACGACATCGTATTTCCAAGAAAAGGATTGTGAGTT
GGAAAAATCAAAGTGTTGAGAATCAATCTAAAGGGAGGGATGTTTTAATCCAGCAAGAGTTTTATTTATA
GTACTATATGTACAGTACATACACTCATTAGAGAAAAGGGCAAAATATGTATTATATGTTTTCCACTCTA
CATGGCCTAATTAATGATTAAAACTCATGGTCTTAGTCCTATAGTAGTGGTAAACAAGCTAGTTAACTAC
CTTTGGCATTTTCGACAATCTTACCAGCAGGATCGTTAGTCATGTAGCCAATACTAGCTTCGACTATCAT
CTCGACAACTCTGGCCTCCTCTTCGTTCCTTGGTGCGTAAAGGAAGGTCCACTCAGTAGGAGGGCCTGGG
ACTCCTGGTCCGGCCAGTGGGTGACGCTGGCCCCACCCCTTCTTCAAAACTTCCTTACCATCCTGAGGAG
CAAGAGCCAAGTGCAGAGAGCAATCATGGTAATCATGCATGTGAGCGATCTCACGCTTGGTTCTTCTTAC
CGTATCGTGTGAGGGAATGTTAAGAGGATCATTAATAGGGATAGAGGGGAGAAGGAAGATGGCCTTTGCA
TGAAACTCAAATTTTGACGTACTGAGAAAAGTTTTGTCTGTGTGTCTTGCTTGCACACGTGGGATCACCT
TATCGATAAGTTCTCTGGTTGCAAACTCTTGATCTACCAGCTGAGTACGCTGACGCTGTATAATGTGGGA
GGTTATGGATGGCCTTGGCCCTTCACGAAACGGCAAGTCGGCAAGCCAACGCCTCTTTTCTGGAAGCCTG
TCATAGATTGCCAACCCTTTCTGCTCTTGCCTAAAAAGTGACAAGACACAAACAGTGATATAGCCTCGGA
AGTTCTGTGGGGCATAGCTCGGACCGACTTCAAGGAACGTTTGATAGTCTCTTCGGATAATTGGGAATGC
TATTGCACTTGCCAAGACTACGCCGCAGGTAATTGCGATGGATCGGGATGACAATTTGCTCAGTCTCTCA
AGGAGACTAGACAAAGAGATAGTAGACCTCATTTTGTTAGTTTTGAGGAAGTTTTTGGTGAGTGGTATCT
TATTTTTCTTTCCTCTTGGTGTGGTTTGTATGATTAAAGGAAAGAAGAGAAGTGTGTGTAAATATAAGGT
GGAAATAAGATTTGTAATGATGGGCACTTTTTATTTTGTTGGTTTCTTTGATTTTTTTTTTTAGAGGAAG
ATGCGAGGAAATGAGAAGGAAGAAAGAGAGATGTGTGAGGAAATGAGATGGAACTTGAACTTATCCACCC
ATTTCTTTTGCTTATGGTGAGCTTGACGTAAGCTCAAATGACGTAGTGATGAATGATGTCATTTCATCCC
TAAGTGAGAATGGAATATATATAATTTTGCTGAAATCCAAACTTAGGGTCCTTTAATGTTTTCTATAACC
GGATAAAATTTGTATCAAAAACTAGACTAATTAAAAGAGTTATGAAAAACTATCCATTTAAAGATTAAAC
AAGATTCTAAATTTCATTTGTAAACTTTTTTGTTCCTCGAGATTGTACTACCAATTTTTTTTTACTGATG
TAGTAAGATCAGTTGGAATAGTGAATTATTTATTTGAAATCTCGAGTTAAATTTGATATCCAAATGATAT
GATCCGTTTTTCTATGAAGATAATTTTGAATAGTAGTTTATATATCAAAAATTCAAAAAGACATGTATAT
AGTCCTTATCAGCTATCAATCCAGATGTATACCCCCTAAATAGACCTACTATTTCAAATAGATAACGAGA
CACGAAATTTACAATCAACTAGTCCGAAATGAATTGCCCTTGTAATCAAATACTTGAATGACAGATATAA
TTGGGAGTTGGGACGGATTATCTAAATCAGATTGATTACGTTGAAAGAATCAATATATAAACTAATTAAC
TCTTTTTTTTTTGTTAAGTTAGACTAGTAAACGTATCACCTCGCTGCACTAATATATAAACTATATGGAG
TATCAAAGCTAAACTTTTCTACCCAATTTTTTTATAGGAACCTATCTTATATTATACTTAAATTTAACAT
ATTCTATAAAAATAGCAACACAATCTATCGTTGAAAAGTATTTTCTTTCACCCGGAAACACTTTATTCCG
TTTTCGTGGAAAAGGTAGAGTTGGGCGGGGCATTGATTTAAAACTTTAATATTAGAAGATTATTTAAAGA
GGTGTATGTGGTCGATCGACTCAATGGCCCCTAGGCCCTAGCTATCTCAATGCATACATGCGATGCGGAT
GGGTTCTCCTCGCTTAGAGATGTCTAGTTGGTCTATAGTGCTCCCTCACAGCCTCACTCTCTTCTATATG
CACCAAGCCACCAAGGTTTTTTTAATGATACATTTATGCCCAAGTATAAATTAACATTGGTGATATTTTT
TTTAGATATGACAAGTTTTTGCATACCCATTATCAAAAAGTCGGATAATAGTCCATAAATTTATCTTACG
GAAGCATTATAAGAGAATGTTAAATTATTACATTTTTTCACGTCGAACTTTTAAATTAATGATTTTGAAA
TTTTTTCCCTTCATACGAAGTCTATTAACGCCAGTTGAGCTAGGATCATATCAATCAATTTCAGAACACA
TAAACAATTGCATGGGTTAAGAATCGACAAAGTATTACTTTTTTGTGTATAAAGATAAATTATGACTAAA
AAGATACTTAATCCGTTTTAAAATATAAGATGTTTAACTAAAAACACGTATATTAAAAATTACATATTTT
TAAAAAGTTCAACCAAACATAAAGAAAATGCATAATATAACTAATAACTAATCATAAAATATTGCATAAG
AACTTGAAAATATTACTTTATTATGAAACTATTTGTTTTTTTTTCCAAAACATCTCGTACTATAAAATGG
AAAGAATATAGTTTAGGATAAGATTTAAGTTATTTCCGGGATAGTACCACTTAACTTCAGACCAAATTTG
TACGCAGGTTCATAAATGAGATCCGTTATTAATGCCGTAAAGTTTAGTGGTTGTGTCTCAACTTTTTCAT
TAATTCAAAAAGGTTGGCTCTCTAGCCTAAGTTAATATGCGAGATACTATGATAAACCAGTTGCTCCTGT
GTGAGACCGAGGATGCACATGTGACCGAGGGACACGAAGTGATCCGTTTAAACTATCAGTGTTTGACAGG
ATATATTGGCGGGTAAACCTAAGAGAAAAGAGCGTTTATTAGAATAATCGGATATTTAAAAGGGCGTGAA
AAGGTTTATCCGTTCGTCCATTTGTATGTGCCAGCCGCCTTTGCGACGCTCACCGGGCTGGTTGCCCTCG
CCGCTGGGCTGGCGGCCGTCTATGGCCCTGCAAACGCGCCAGAAACGCCGTCGAAGCCGTGTGCGAGACA
CCGCGGCCGCCGGCGTTGTGGATACCTCGCGGAAAACTTGGCCCTCACTGACAGATGAGGGGCGGACGTT
GACACTTGAGGGGCCGACTCACCCGGCGCGGCGTTGACAGATGAGGGGCAGGCTCGATTTCGGCCGGCGA
CGTGGAGCTGGCCAGCCTCGCAAATCGGCGAAAACGCCTGATTTTACGCGAGTTTCCCACAGATGATGTG
GACAAGCCTGGGGATAAGTGCCCTGCGGTATTGACACTTGAGGGGCGCGACTACTGACAGATGAGGGGCG
CGATCCTTGACACTTGAGGGGCAGAGTGCTGACAGATGAGGGGCGCACCTATTGACATTTGAGGGGCTGT
CCACAGGCAGAAAATCCAGCATTTGCAAGGGTTTCCGCCCGTTTTTCGGCCACCGCTAACCTGTCTTTTA
ACCTGCTTTTAAACCAATATTTATAAACCTTGTTTTTAACCAGGGCTGCGCCCTGTGCGCGTGACCGCGC
ACGCCGAAGGGGGGTGCCCCCCCTTCTCGAACCCTCCCGGCCCGCTAACGCGGGCCTCCCATCCCCCCAG
GGGCTGCGCCCCTCGGCCGCGAACGGCCTCACCCCAAAAATGGCAGCGCTGGCCAATTCCCGAGGCACGA
ACCCAGTGGACATAAGCCTGTTCGGTTCGTAAGCTGTAATGCAAGTAGCGTATGCGCTCACGCAACTGGT
CCAGAACCTTGACCGAACGCAGCGGTGGTAACGGCGCAGTGGCGGTTTTCATGGCTTGTTATGACTGTTT
TTTTGGGGTACAGTCTATGCCTCGGGCATCCAAGCAGCAAGCGCGTTACGCCGTGGGTCGATGTTTGATG
TTATGGAGCAGCAACGATGTTACGCAGCAGGGCAGTCGCCCTAAAACAAAGTTAAACATCATGGGGGAAG
CGGTGATCGCCGAAGTATCGACTCAACTATCAGAGGTAGTTGGCGTCATCGAGCGCCATCTCGAACCGAC
GTTGCTGGCCGTACATTTGTACGGCTCCGCAGTGGATGGCGGCCTGAAGCCACACAGCGATATTGATTTG
CTGGTTACGGTGACCGTAAGGCTTGATGAAACAACGCGGCGAGCTTTGATCAACGACCTTTTGGAAACTT
CGGCTTCCCCTGGAGAGAGCGAGATTCTCCGCGCTGTAGAAGTCACCATTGTTGTGCACGACGACATCAT
TCCGTGGCGTTATCCAGCTAAGCGCGAACTGCAATTTGGAGAATGGCAGCGCAATGACATTCTTGCAGGT
ATCTTCGAGCCAGCCACGATCGACATTGATCTGGCTATCTTGCTGACAAAAGCAAGAGAACATAGCGTTG
CCTTGGTAGGTCCAGCGGCGGAGGAACTCTTTGATCCGGTTCCTGAACAGGATCTATTTGAGGCGCTAAA
TGAAACCTTAACGCTATGGAACTCGCCGCCCGACTGGGCTGGCGATGAGCGAAATGTAGTGCTTACGTTG
TCCCGCATTTGGTACAGCGCAGTAACCGGCAAAATCGCGCCGAAGGATGTCGCTGCCGACTGGGCAATGG
AGCGCCTGCCGGCCCAGTATCAGCCCGTCATACTTGAAGCTAGACAGGCTTATCTTGGACAAGAAGAAGA
TCGCTTGGCCTCGCGCGCAGATCAGTTGGAAGAATTTGTCCATTACGTGAAAGGCGAGATCACCAAGGTA
GTCGGCAAATAATGTCTAGCTAGAAATTCGTTCAAGCCGACGCCGCTTCGCGGCGCGGCTTAACTCAAGC
GTTAGATGCACTAAGCACATAATTGCTCACAGCCAAACTATCAGGTCAAGTCTGCTTTTATTATTTTTAA
GCGTGCATAATAAGCCCTACACAAATTGGGAGATATATCATGCTGTCAGACCAAGTTTACTCATATATAC
TTTAGATTGATTTAAAACTTCATTTTTAATTTAAAAGGATCTAGGTGAAGATCCTTTTTGATAATCTCAT
GACCAAAATCCCTTAACGTGAGTTTTCGTTCCACTGAGCGTCAGACCCCGTAGAAAAGATCAAAGGATCT
TCTTGAGATCCTTTTTTTCTGCGCGTAATCTGCTGCTTGCAAACAAAAAAACCACCGCTACCAGCGGTGG
TTTGTTTGCCGGATCAAGAGCTACCAACTCTTTTTCCGAAGGTAACTGGCTTCAGCAGAGCGCAGATACC
AAATACTGTTCTTCTAGTGTAGCCGTAGTTAGGCCACCACTTCAAGAACTCTGTAGCACCGCCTACATAC
CTCGCTCTGCTAATCCTGTTACCAGTGGCTGCTGCCAGTGGCGATAAGTCGTGTCTTACCGGGTTGGACT
CAAGACGATAGTTACCGGATAAGGCGCAGCGGTCGGGCTGAACGGGGGGTTCGTGCACACAGCCCAGCTT
GGAGCGAACGACCTACACCGAACTGAGATACCTACAGCGTGAGCTATGAGAAAGCGCCACGCTTCCCGAA
GGGAGAAAGGCGGACAGGTATCCGGTAAGCGGCAGGGTCGGAACAGGAGAGCGCACGAGGGAGCTTCCAG
GGGGAAACGCCTGGTATCTTTATAGTCCTGTCGGGTTTCGCCACCTCTGACTTGAGCGTCGATTTTTGTG
ATGCTCGTCAGGGGGGCGGAGCCTATGGAAAAACGCCAGCAACGCGGCCTTTTTACGGTTCCTGGCAGAT
CCTAGATGTGGCGCAACGATGCCGGCGACAAGCAGGAGCGCACCGACTTCTTCCGCATCAAGTGTTTTGG
CTCTCAGGCCGAGGCCCACGGCAAGTATTTGGGCAAGGGGTCGCTGGTATTCGTGCAGGGCAAGATTCGG
AATACCAAGTACGAGAAGGACGGCCAGACGGTCTACGGGACCGACTTCATTGCCGATAAGGTGGATTATC
TGGACACCAAGGCACCAGGCGGGTCAAATCAGGAATAAGGGCACATTGCCCCGGCGTGAGTCGGGGCAAT
CCCGCAAGGAGGGTGAATGAATCGGACGTTTGACCGGAAGGCATACAGGCAAGAACTGATCGACGCGGGG
TTTTCCGCCGAGGATGCCGAAACCATCGCAAGCCGCACCGTCATGCGTGCGCCCCGCGAAACCTTCCAGT
CCGTCGGCTCGATGGTCCAGCAAGCTACGGCCAAGATCGAGCGCGACAGCGTGCAACTGGCTCCCCCTGC
CCTGCCCGCGCCATCGGCCGCCGTGGAGCGTTCGCGTCGTCTTGAACAGGAGGCGGCAGGTTTGGCGAAG
TCGATGACCATCGACACGCGAGGAACTATGACGACCAAGAAGCGAAAAACCGCCGGCGAGGACCTGGCAA
AACAGGTCAGCGAGGCCAAGCAGGCCGCGTTGCTGAAACACACGAAGCAGCAGATCAAGGAAATGCAGCT
TTCCTTGTTCGATATTGCGCCGTGGCCGGACACGATGCGAGCGATGCCAAACGACACGGCCCGCTCTGCC
CTGTTCACCACGCGCAACAAGAAAATCCCGCGCGAGGCGCTGCAAAACAAGGTCATTTTCCACGTCAACA
AGGACGTGAAGATCACCTACACCGGCGTCGAGCTGCGGGCCGACGATGACGAACTGGTGTGGCAGCAGGT
GTTGGAGTACGCGAAGCGCACCCCTATCGGCGAGCCGATCACCTTCACGTTCTACGAGCTTTGCCAGGAC
CTGGGCTGGTCGATCAATGGCCGGTATTACACGAAGGCCGAGGAATGCCTGTCGCGCCTACAGGCGACGG
CGATGGGCTTCACGTCCGACCGCGTTGGGCACCTGGAATCGGTGTCGCTGCTGCACCGCTTCCGCGTCCT
GGACCGTGGCAAGAAAACGTCCCGTTGCCAGGTCCTGATCGACGAGGAAATCGTCGTGCTGTTTGCTGGC
GACCACTACACGAAATTCATATGGGAGAAGTACCGCAAGCTGTCGCCGACGGCCCGACGGATGTTCGACT
ATTTCAGCTCGCACCGGGAGCCGTACCCGCTCAAGCTGGAAACCTTCCGCCTCATGTGCGGATCGGATTC
CACCCGCGTGAAGAAGTGGCGCGAGCAGGTCGGCGAAGCCTGCGAAGAGTTGCGAGGCAGCGGCCTGGTG
GAACACGCCTGGGTCAATGATGACCTGGTGCATTGCAAACGCTAGGGCCTTGTGGGGTCAGTTCCGGCTG
GGGGTTCAGCAGCCCCTGCTCGGATCTGTTGGACCGGACAGTAGTCATGGTTGATGGGCTGCCTGTATCG
AGTGGTGATTTTGTGCCGAGCTGCCGGTCGGGGAGCTGTTGGCTGGCTGGTGGCAGGATATATTGTGGTG
TAAACAAATTGACGCTTAGACAACTTAATAACACATTGCGGACGTTTTTAATGTACTGGGGTTGAACACT
CTGTGGGTCTCATTACGAATTCCCATGGGGAGAGCGGAGAATTAAGGGAGTCACGTTATGACCCCCGCCG
ATGACGCGGGACAAGCCGTTTTACGTTTGGAACTGACAGAACCGCAACGTTGAAGGAGCCACTCAGCCGC
GGGTTTCTGGAGTTTAATGAGCTAAGCACATACGTCAGAAACCATTATTGCGCGTTCAAAAGTCGCCTAA
GGTCACTATCAGCTAGCAAATATTTCTTGTCAAAAATGCTCCACTGACGTTCCATAAATTCCCCTCGGTA
TCCAATTAGAGTCTCATATTCACTCTCATACTGTATTTTTACAACAATTACCAACAACAACAAACAACAA
ACAACATTACAATTACTATTTACAATTACAATGAAAAAGCCTGAACTCACCGCGACGTCTGTCGAGAAGT
TTCTGATCGAAAAGTTCGACAGTGTCTCCGACCTGATGCAGCTCTCGGAGGGCGAAGAATCTCGTGCTTT
CAGCTTCGATGTAGGAGGGCGTGGATATGTCCTGCGGGTAAATAGCTGCGCCGATGGTTTCTACAAAGAT
CGTTATGTTTATCGGCACTTTGCATCGGCCGCGCTCCCGATTCCGGAAGTGCTTGACATTGGGGAATTCA
GCGAGAGCCTGACCTATTGCATCTCCCGCCGTGCACAGGGTGTCACGTTGCAAGACCTGCCTGAAACCGA
ACTGCCCGCTGTTCTGCAGGTAAATTTCTAGTTTTTCTCCTTCATTTTCTTGGTTAGGACCCTTTTCTCT
TTTTATTTTTTTGAGCTTTGATCTTTCTTTAAACTGATCTATTTTTTAATTGATTGGTTATGGTGTAAAT
ATTACATAGCTTTAACTGATAATCTGATTACTTTATTTCGTGTGTCTATGATG
Features (pLannotate 1.2.2; 15 found; start..end, strand, type, name):
     11..703     +  CDS            HygR (fragment): aminoglycoside phosphotransferase from E. coli confers resistance to hygromycin
    711..1418    +  terminator     OCS terminator: octopine synthase terminator
   3314..3330    +  polyA_signal   hsp70 poly(A) (fragment): polyadenlyation signal from the Drosophila melanogaster hsp70Ab gene
   4894..4918    +  misc_feature   RB T-DNA repeat: right border repeat from nopaline C58 T-DNA
   5015..5646    +  rep_origin     oriV: incP origin of replication
   5749..5772    +  promoter       Pc promoter (fragment): intI1 (promoter lies within the coding sequence); class 1 integron promoter
   5948..6004    +  CDS            GmR (fragment): gentamycin acetyltransferase; aacC1; confers resistance to gentamycin
   6015..6802    +  CDS            SmR (fragment): aminoglycoside adenylyltransferase (Murphy, 1985); aadA; confers resistance to spectinomycin and streptomycin
   7143..7731    +  rep_origin     ori: high-copy-number ColE1/pMB1/pBR322/pUC origin of replication
   8067..9212    +  CDS            trfA: TRFA_ECOLX - Experimental evidence at protein level: Swiss-Prot protein existence level 1. Also involved in plasmid copy number control, promoting intermolecular coupling of protein bound iterons at oriV, which inhibits replication initiation. From Escherichia coli.
   9361..9385    +  misc_feature   LB T-DNA repeat: left border repeat from nopaline C58 T-DNA
   9559..9738    +  promoter       NOS promoter: nopaline synthase promoter
   9774..9829    +  misc_feature   TMV Ω: translational enhancer from the tobacco mosaic virus 5'-leader sequence (Gallie et al., 1988)
   9831..10169   +  CDS            HygR (fragment): aminoglycoside phosphotransferase from E. coli; aph(4)-Ia; confers resistance to hygromycin
  10170..16      +  intron         cat1 intron (across the origin): castor bean catalase intron, modified
