[The description below was written by a language model from this plasmid's Addgene catalogue record and pLannotate feature annotations shown in this document.]
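Description:
M7691 is a MoClo (Golden Gate) Level M binary vector for plant expression, assembled by BsaI cloning in which the flanking sites were destroyed. The sequenced plasmid is about 10.3 kb. The backbone carries nopaline-type left and right T-DNA border repeats, which define the segment transferred into plant cells by Agrobacterium. It has two replication systems: a high-copy ColE1/pUC-type origin for propagation in E. coli, and the broad-host-range incP oriV with its trfA replication initiator, which supports maintenance in Agrobacterium. Bacterial selection is by spectinomycin through an aadA (SmR) gene. The short gentamicin-resistance and integron Pc promoter fragments annotated just upstream are probably remnants of the cassette from which aadA was derived.

Between the borders sit two transcription units. The first, next to the left border, is a plant selection cassette. A NOS promoter and the TMV Ω translational enhancer drive a hygromycin phosphotransferase coding sequence ending in the octopine synthase terminator. The coding sequence is split by a modified castor bean catalase intron, which is why it appears as two fragments. Such an intron usually restricts functional expression to plant cells rather than bacteria.

The second unit, according to the catalogue entry, is the nnLuz luciferase gene under the WRKY70 promoter and terminator. The automated feature table does not annotate these parts, leaving the region between the OCS terminator and the right border largely unlabelled. The small hsp70 poly(A) hit there is likely spurious. The associated publication concerns non-invasive imaging of salicylic and jasmonic acid activity in planta, so the construct appears to serve as a luminescent reporter of WRKY70 promoter activity. The record does not state the promoter's source species.
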