Addgene plasmid #219775: M7691
Purpose: MoClo-compatible Level M vector encoding hygromycin resistance cassette and a luciferase gene under control of WRKY70 promoter and terminator
Depositing lab: Karen Sarkisyan. Depositing organization: Light Bio. Publication: Non-invasive imaging of salicylic and jasmonic acid activities in planta. Balakireva AV, Karataeva TA, Karampelias M, Mitiouchkina TY, Macháček J, Shakhova ES, Perfilov MM, Belozerova OA, Palkina KA, Drazna N, Vondrakova Z, Fleiss A, Fakhranurova LI, Markina NM, Morozov VV, Bugaeva EN, Delnova GM, Choob VV, Yampolsky IV, Petrášek J, Mishin AS, Sarkisyan KS. bioRxiv 2025.02.17.636591; doi: https://doi.org/10.1101/2025.02.17.636591.
Backbone
  Vector backbone: MoClo Level M
  Backbone size w/o insert (bp): 4635
  Vector type: Plant Expression, Synthetic Biology
Growth in bacteria
  Bacterial resistance: Spectinomycin, 50 μg/mL
  Growth temperature: 37°C
  Growth strain: DH5alpha
  Copy number: High Copy
Gene/Insert
  Gene/Insert name: pNOS-HygR-ocsT | pWRKY70-nnLuz-WRKY70_T
  Species: Synthetic
  Insert size (bp): 5708
  Promoter: pNOS-HygR-ocsT | pWRKY70-nnLuz-WRKY70_T
  Cloning method: Restriction Enzyme; 5′ cloning site BsaI (destroyed during cloning); 3′ cloning site BsaI (destroyed during cloning)
  Sequencing primers: 5′ TTAGACAACTTAATAACACATTG; 3′ AAACCTTTTCACGCCCTTTTAAATATC
Terms and licenses: Academic/Nonprofit Terms; Industry Terms: Not Available to Industry
Depositor comments: Please visit https://doi.org/10.1101/2025.02.17.636591 for bioRxiv preprint.
How to cite: M7691 was a gift from Karen Sarkisyan (Addgene plasmid # 219775 ; http://n2t.net/addgene:219775 ; RRID:Addgene_219775)
